>Addgene plasmid #111494 | B8-1 | addgene full sequence | sequence record 213203 | Addgene NGS Result
CAAGGAGATGGCGCCCAACAGTCCCCCGGCCACGGGGCCTGCCACCATACCCACGCCGAAACAAGCGCTC
ATGAGCCCGAAGTGGCGAGCCCGATCTTCCCCATCGGTGATGTCGGCGATATAGGCGCCAGCAACCGCAC
CTGTGGCGCCGGTGATGCCGGCCACGATGCGTCCGGCGTAGAGGATCGAGATCTCGATCCCGCGAAATTA
ATACGACTCACTATAGGGGAATTGAGAGCGGATAACAATTCCCCTCTAGAAATAATTTTGTTTAACTTTA
AGAAGGAGATATACCATGCATTCTGAGAAAACTTTTCTGGTGGAAATCGGCACTGAAGAGCTGCCACCAA
AAGCACTGCGCAGCCTGGCTGAGTCCTTTGCTGCGAACTTTACTGCGGAGCTGGATAACGCTGGCCTCGC
ACACGGCACCGTTCAATGGTTTGCTGCTCCGCGTCGTCTGGCGCTGAAAGTAGCTAACCTGGCGGAAGCG
CAACCGGATCGTGAAATCGAAAAACGCGGCCCGGCGATTGCCCAGGCGTTCGACGCTGAAGGCAAACCGA
GCAAAGCGGCAGAAGGTTGGGCGCGTGGTTGCGGTATTACCGTTGACCAGGCTGAGCGTCTGACTACCGA
TAAAGGCGAATGGCTGCTGTATCGCGCCCATGTGAAGGGCGAAAGCACCGAAGCACTGCTGCCGAATATG
GTTGCGACTTCTCTGGCGAAACTGCCGATCCCGAAACTGATGCGTTGGGGCGCAAGCGACGTGCACTTCG
TGCGTCCGGTGCACACCGTGACCCTGCTGCTGGGCGACAAAGTCATTCCGGCAACCATTCTGGGCATTCA
GTCCGATCGCGTGATTCGCGGCCACCGCTTTATGGGCGAGCCGGAATTCACCATCGATAACGCCGATCAG
TATCCGGAAATTCTGCGTGAGCGTGGGAAAGTCATCGCCGATTACGAAGAACGTAAGGCGAAGATTAAAG
CCGATGCCGAAGAAGCAGCGCGTAAGATTGGCGGTAACGCTGACTTAAGCGAAAGCCTGCTGGAAGAAGT
GGCTTCGCTGGTGGAGTGGCCGGTCGTTCTGACCGCAAAATTCGAAGAGAAATTCCTCGCGGTGCCGGCT
GAAGCGCTGGTTTACACCATGAAAGGTGACCAGAAATACTTCCCGGTGTATGCGAACGACGGCAAACTGC
TGCCGAACTTTATCTTCGTTGCCAACATCGAATCGAAAGATCCGCAGCAGATTATCTCCGGTAACGAGAA
AGTCGTTCGTCCGCGTCTGGCGGATGCCGAGTTCTTCTTCAACACCGACCGTAAAAAACGTCTTGAAGAT
AACCTGCCGCGCCTGCAAACCGTGTTGTTCCAGCAACAGTTGGGGACGCTGCGCGACAAAACTGACCGCA
TCCAGGCGCTGGCTGGCTGGATTGCTGAACAGATTGGCGCTGACGTTAACCACGCTACCCGTGCGGGTCT
GCTGTCTAAGTGCGACCTGATGACCAACATGGTCTTCGAGTTCACCGACACCCAGGGCGTTATGGGGATG
CACTATGCGCGTCACGATGGCGAAGCGGAAGATGTCGCGGTGGCGCTGAATGAGCAGTATCAGCCGCGTT
TTGCTGGTGATGACCTGCCGTCCAACCCAGTAGCTTGTGCGCTGGCGATTGCTGACAAGATGGATACCCT
GGCGGGTATCTTCGGTATCGGTCAGCATCCGAAAGGCGACAAAGACCCGTTTGCGCTGCGTCGTGCCGCG
CTTGGCGTGCTGCGAATTATCGTTGAGAAGAACCTCAACCTTGATCTGCAAACGCTGACCGAAGAAGCGG
TGCGTCTGTATGGCGATAAGCTGACTAATGCCAACGTAGTTGATGATGTTATCGACTTTATGCTCGGTCG
CTTCCGCGCCTGGTATCAGGACGAAGGTTATACCGTTGACACCATCCAGGCGGTACTGGCGCGTCGTCCG
ACTCGTCCGGCTGATTTCGATGCCCGTATGAAAGCGGTATCGCATTTCCGTACCCTGGATGCAGCTGCTG
CACTGGCGGCGGCGAACAAACGTGTATCTAACATTCTGGCGAAATCTGACGAAGTGCTGAGCGACCGCGT
GAATGCCTCTACCCTGAAAGAGCCGGAAGAAATTAAACTGGCGATGCAGGTTGTGGTGCTACGTGACAAG
CTGGAGCCGTACTTTACGGAAGGTCGTTACCAGGATGCGCTGGTCGAACTGGCTGAGCTGCGTGAACCGG
TTGATGCTTTCTTCGATAAAGTGATGGTCATGGTTGATGACAAAGAATTGCGTATCAACCGTCTGACCAT
GCTGGAGAAACTGCGCGAACTGTTCCTGCGCGTTGCGGATATTTCGCTGTTGCAACATCATCATCACCAT
CATTAAAGCAGAGGCCATATGCTCGAGGATCCGGCTGCTAACAAAGCCCGAAAGGAAGCTGAGTTGGCTG
CTGCCACCGCTGAGCAATAACTAGCATAACCCCTTGGGGCCTCTAAACGGGTCTTGAGGGGTTTTTTGCT
GAAAGGAGGAACTATATCCGGATATCCCGCAAGAGGCCCGGCAGTACCGGCATAACCAAGCCTATGCCTA
CAGCATCCAGGGTGACGGTGCCGAGGATGACGATGAGCGCATTGTTAGATTTCATACACGGTGCCTGACT
GCGTTAGCAATTTAACTGTGATAAACTACCGCATTAAAGCTTATCGATGATAAGCTGTCAAACATGAGAA
TTCTTGAAGACGAAAGGGCCTCGTGATACGCCTATTTTTATAGGTTAATGTCATGATAATAATGGTTTCT
TAGACGTCAGGTGGCACTTTTCGGGGAAATGTGCGCGGAACCCCTATTTGTTTATTTTTCTAAATACATT
CAAATATGTATCCGCTCATGAGACAATAACCCTGATAAATGCTTCAATAATATTGAAAAAGGAAGAGTAT
GAGTATTCAACATTTCCGTGTCGCCCTTATTCCCTTTTTTGCGGCATTTTGCCTTCCTGTTTTTGCTCAC
CCAGAAACGCTGGTGAAAGTAAAAGATGCTGAAGATCAGTTGGGTGCACGAGTGGGTTACATCGAACTGG
ATCTCAACAGCGGTAAGATCCTTGAGAGTTTTCGCCCCGAAGAACGTTTTCCAATGATGAGCACTTTTAA
AGTTCTGCTATGTGGCGCGGTATTATCCCGTGTTGACGCCGGGCAAGAGCAACTCGGTCGCCGCATACAC
TATTCTCAGAATGACTTGGTTGAGTACTCACCAGTCACAGAAAAGCATCTTACGGATGGCATGACAGTAA
GAGAATTATGCAGTGCTGCCATAACCATGAGTGATAACACTGCGGCCAACTTACTTCTGACAACGATCGG
AGGACCGAAGGAGCTAACCGCTTTTTTGCACAACATGGGGGATCATGTAACTCGCCTTGATCGTTGGGAA
CCGGAGCTGAATGAAGCCATACCAAACGACGAGCGTGACACCACGATGCCTGCAGCAATGGCAACAACGT
TGCGCAAACTATTAACTGGCGAACTACTTACTCTAGCTTCCCGGCAACAATTAATAGACTGGATGGAGGC
GGATAAAGTTGCAGGACCACTTCTGCGCTCGGCCCTTCCGGCTGGCTGGTTTATTGCTGATAAATCTGGA
GCCGGTGAGCGTGGGTCTCGCGGTATCATTGCAGCACTGGGGCCAGATGGTAAGCCCTCCCGTATCGTAG
TTATCTACACGACGGGGAGTCAGGCAACTATGGATGAACGAAATAGACAGATCGCTGAGATAGGTGCCTC
ACTGATTAAGCATTGGTAACTGTCAGACCAAGTTTACTCATATATACTTTAGATTGATTTAAAACTTCAT
TTTTAATTTAAAAGGATCTAGGTGAAGATCCTTTTTGATAATCTCATGACCAAAATCCCTTAACGTGAGT
TTTCGTTCCACTGAGCGTCAGACCCCGTAGAAAAGATCAAAGGATCTTCTTGAGATCCTTTTTTTCTGCG
CGTAATCTGCTGCTTGCAAACAAAAAAACCACCGCTACCAGCGGTGGTTTGTTTGCCGGATCAAGAGCTA
CCAACTCTTTTTCCGAAGGTAACTGGCTTCAGCAGAGCGCAGATACCAAATACTGTCCTTCTAGTGTAGC
CGTAGTTAGGCCACCACTTCAAGAACTCTGTAGCACCGCCTACATACCTCGCTCTGCTAATCCTGTTACC
AGTGGCTGCTGCCAGTGGCGATAAGTCGTGTCTTACCGGGTTGGACTCAAGACGATAGTTACCGGATAAG
GCGCAGCGGTCGGGCTGAACGGGGGGTTCGTGCACACAGCCCAGCTTGGAGCGAACGACCTACACCGAAC
TGAGATACCTACAGCGTGAGCTATGAGAAAGCGCCACGCTTCCCGAAGGGAGAAAGGCGGACAGGTATCC
GGTAAGCGGCAGGGTCGGAACAGGAGAGCGCACGAGGGAGCTTCCAGGGGGAAACGCCTGGTATCTTTAT
AGTCCTGTCGGGTTTCGCCACCTCTGACTTGAGCGTCGATTTTTGTGATGCTCGTCAGGGGGGCGGAGCC
TATGGAAAAACGCCAGCAACGCGGCCTTTTTACGGTTCCTGGCCTTTTGCTGGCCTTTTGCTCACATGTT
CTTTCCTGCGTTATCCCCTGATTCTGTGGATAACCGTATTACCGCCTTTGAGTGAGCTGATACCGCTCGC
CGCAGCCGAACGACCGAGCGCAGCGAGTCAGTGAGCGAGGAAGCGGAAGAGCGCCTGATGCGGTATTTTC
TCCTTACGCATCTGTGCGGTATTTCACACCGCAATGGTGCACTCTCAGTACAATCTGCTCTGATGCCGCA
TAGTTAAGCCAGTATACACTCCGCTATCGCTACGTGACTGGGTCATGGCTGCGCCCCGACACCCGCCAAC
ACCCGCTGACGCGCCCTGACGGGCTTGTCTGCTCCCGGCATCCGCTTACAGACAAGCTGTGACCGTCTCC
GGGAGCTGCATGTGTCAGAGGTTTTCACCGTCATCACCGAAACGCGCGAGGCAGCTGCGGTAAAGCTCAT
CAGCGTGGTCGTGAAGCGATTCACAGATGTCTGCCTGTTCATCCGCGTCCAGCTCGTTGAGTTTCTCCAG
AAGCGTTAATGTCTGGCTTCTGATAAAGCGGGCCATGTTAAGGGCGGTTTTTTCCTGTTTGGTCACTGAT
GCCTCCGTGTAAGGGGGATTTCTGTTCATGGGGGTAATGATACCGATGAAACGAGAGAGGATGCTCACGA
TACGGGTTACTGATGATGAACATGCCCGGTTACTGGAACGTTGTGAGGGTAAACAACTGGCGGTATGGAT
GCGGCGGGACCAGAGAAAAATCACTCAGGGTCAATGCCAGCGCTTCGTTAATACAGATGTAGGTGTTCCA
CAGGGTAGCCAGCAGCATCCTGCGATGCAGATCCGGAACATAATGGTGCAGGGCGCTGACTTCCGCGTTT
CCAGACTTTACGAAACACGGAAACCGAAGACCATTCATGTTGTTGCTCAGGTCGCAGACGTTTTGCAGCA
GCAGTCGCTTCACGTTCGCTCGCGTATCGGTGATTCATTCTGCTAACCAGTAAGGCAACCCCGCCAGCCT
AGCCGGGTCCTCAACGACAGGAGCACGATCATGCGCACCCGTGGCCAGGACCCAACGCTGCCCGAGATGC
GCCGCGTGCGGCTGCTGGAGATGGCGGACGCGATGGATATGTTCTGCCAAGGGTTGGTTTGCGCATTCAC
AGTTCTCCGCAAGAATTGATTGGCTCCAATTCTTGGAGTGGTGAATCCGTTAGCGAGGTGCCGCCGGCTT
CCATTCAGGTCGAGGTGGCCCGGCTCCATGCACCGCGACGCAACGCGGGGAGGCAGACAAGGTATAGGGC
GGCGCCTACAATCCATGCCAACCCGTTCCATGTGCTCGCCGAGGCGGCATAAATCGCCGTGACGATCAGC
GGTCCAATGATCGAAGTTAGGCTGGTAAGAGCCGCGAGCGATCCTTGAAGCTGTCCCTGATGGTCGTCAT
CTACCTGCCTGGACAGCATGGCCTGCAACGCGGGCATCCCGATGCCGCCGGAAGCGAGAAGAATCATAAT
GGGGAAGGCCATCCAGCCTCGCGTCGCGAACGCCAGCAAGACGTAGCCCAGCGCGTCGGCCGCCATGCCG
GCGATAATGGCCTGCTTCTCGCCGAAACGTTTGGTGGCGGGACCAGTGACGAAGGCTTGAGCGAGGGCGT
GCAAGATTCCGAATACCGCAAGCGACAGGCCGATCATCGTCGCGCTCCAGCGAAAGCGGTCCTCGCCGAA
AATGACCCAGAGCGCTGCCGGCACCTGTCCTACGAGTTGCATGATAAAGAAGACAGTCATAAGTGCGGCG
ACGATAGTCATGCCCCGCGCCCACCGGAAGGAGCTGACTGGGTTGAAGGCTCTCAAGGGCATCGGTCGAG
ATCCCGGTGCCTAATGAGTGAGCTAACTTACATTAATTGCGTTGCGCTCACTGCCCGCTTTCCAGTCGGG
AAACCTGTCGTGCCAGCTGCATTAATGAATCGGCCAACGCGCGGGGAGAGGCGGTTTGCGTATTGGGCGC
CAGGGTGGTTTTTCTTTTCACCAGTGAGACGGGCAACAGCTGATTGCCCTTCACCGCCTGGCCCTGAGAG
AGTTGCAGCAAGCGGTCCACGCTGGTTTGCCCCAGCAGGCGAAAATCCTGTTTGATGGTGGTTAACGGCG
GGATATAACATGAGCTGTCTTCGGTATCGTCGTATCCCACTACCGAGATATCCGCACCAACGCGCAGCCC
GGACTCGGTAATGGCGCGCATTGCGCCCAGCGCCATCTGATCGTTGGCAACCAGCATCGCAGTGGGAACG
ATGCCCTCATTCAGCATTTGCATGGTTTGTTGAAAACCGGACATGGCACTCCAGTCGCCTTCCCGTTCCG
CTATCGGCTGAATTTGATTGCGAGTGAGATATTTATGCCAGCCAGCCAGACGCAGACGCGCCGAGACAGA
ACTTAATGGGCCCGCTAACAGCGCGATTTGCTGGTGACCCAATGCGACCAGATGCTCCACGCCCAGTCGC
GTACCGTCTTCATGGGAGAAAATAATACTGTTGATGGGTGTCTGGTCAGAGACATCAAGAAATAACGCCG
GAACATTAGTGCAGGCAGCTTCCACAGCAATGGCATCCTGGTCATCCAGCGGATAGTTAATGATCAGCCC
ACTGACGCGTTGCGCGAGAAGATTGTGCACCGCCGCTTTACAGGCTTCGACGCCGCTTCGTTCTACCATC
GACACCACCACGCTGGCACCCAGTTGATCGGCGCGAGATTTAATCGCCGCGACAATTTGCGACGGCGCGT
GCAGGGCCAGACTGGAGGTGGCAACGCCAATCAGCAACGACTGTTTGCCCGCCAGTTGTTGTGCCACGCG
GTTGGGAATGTAATTCAGCTCCGCCATCGCCGCTTCCACTTTTTCCCGCGTTTTCGCAGAAACGTGGCTG
GCCTGGTTCACCACGCGGGAAACGGTCTGATAAGAGACACCGGCATACTCTGCGACATCGTATAACGTTA
CTGGTTTCACATTCACCACCCTGAATTGACTCTCTTCCGGGCGCTATCATGCCATACCGCGAAAGGTTTT
GCGCCATTCGATGGTGTCCGGGATCTCGACGCTCTCCCTTATGCGACTCCTGCATTAGGAAGCAGCCCAG
TAGTAGGTTGAGGCCGTTGAGCACCGCCGCCGCAAGGAATGGTGCATG
Features (pLannotate 1.2.2; 19 found; start..end, strand, type, name):
    209..227     +  promoter       T7 promoter: promoter for bacteriophage T7 RNA polymerase
    228..252     +  protein_bind   lac operator: The lac repressor binds to the lac operator to inhibit transcription in E. coli. This inhibition can be relieved by adding lactose or isopropyl-β-D-thiogalactopyranoside (IPTG). lac repressor encoded by lacI
    267..289     +  RBS            RBS: efficient ribosome binding site from bacteriophage T7 gene 10 (Olins and Rangwala, 1989)
    302..2365    +  CDS            glyS: SYGB_ECOLI - Also known as glyS(B). Experimental evidence at protein level: Swiss-Prot protein existence level 1. From Escherichia coli (strain K12).
   2414..2463    +  CDS            SET1 (fragment): solubility-enhancement tag derived from T7 phage gene 10B
   2471..2518    +  terminator     T7 terminator: transcription terminator for bacteriophage T7 RNA polymerase
   2541..2645    -  CDS            TcR (fragment): tetracycline efflux protein; tet; confers resistance to tetracycline
   2693..2721    -  promoter       tet promoter: E. coli promoter for tetracycline efflux protein gene
   2834..2938    +  promoter       AmpR promoter: bla
   2939..3799    +  CDS            AmpR: β-lactamase; bla; confers resistance to ampicillin, carbenicillin, and related antibiotics
   3970..4558    +  rep_origin     ori: high-copy-number ColE1/pMB1/pBR322/pUC origin of replication
   4744..4883    -  misc_feature   bom: basis of mobility region from pBR322
   4985..5176    -  CDS            rop: Rop protein, which maintains plasmids at low copy number; rop
   5193..5573    +  CDS            YPB1_ECOLX: Protein predicted: Swiss-Prot protein existence level 4. From Escherichia coli.
   5815..6439    -  CDS            TcR (fragment): tetracycline efflux protein; tet; confers resistance to tetracycline
   6454..6475    -  protein_bind   CAP binding site: CAP binding activates transcription in the presence of cAMP. E. coli catabolite activator protein
   6488..7570    -  CDS            lacI: lac repressor; lacI; The lac repressor binds to the lac operator to inhibit transcription in E. coli. This inhibition can be relieved by adding lactose or isopropyl-β-D-thiogalactopyranoside (IPTG).
   7571..7648    -  promoter       lacI promoter: lacI
   7656..187     -  CDS            TcR (fragment) (across the origin): tetracycline efflux protein; tet; confers resistance to tetracycline
