[The description below was written by a language model from this plasmid's Addgene catalogue record and pLannotate feature annotations shown in this document.]
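Description:
B8-1 is a bacterial expression plasmid built on the pET15b backbone that carries the Escherichia coli glyS gene, encoding the beta subunit of glycyl-tRNA synthetase. The sequenced record is about 7.7 kb. It replicates through a ColE1/pBR322-type origin, accompanied by the bom region and the rop gene, and is selected with ampicillin via the β-lactamase (AmpR) cassette. The catalogue lists it as high copy, although rop is normally associated with lower copy number in pBR322-derived vectors. Several tetracycline-resistance fragments and the tet promoter also appear in the annotation. These are non-functional remnants of the pBR322 ancestry rather than a usable marker.

The glyS coding sequence, inserted by Gibson assembly, sits behind a T7 promoter fused to a lac operator and the strong T7 gene 10 ribosome binding site, and is followed by the T7 terminator. The plasmid-borne lacI gene, with its own promoter, supplies the lac repressor. Transcription is therefore held off until IPTG or lactose is added in a host that supplies T7 RNA polymerase. The catalogue describes a C-terminal 6xHis tag contributed by the backbone for affinity purification. The feature table does not annotate this tag explicitly. It does flag a short fragment matching a T7 gene 10B-derived solubility tag between the coding sequence and the terminator, which is probably an incidental match to vector sequence.

According to the associated publication title, the construct belongs to a set of plasmids for producing purified translation machinery components from synthetic microbial consortia. In that set, B8-1 provides the His-tagged synthetase subunit needed for charging glycine tRNA in reconstituted cell-free protein synthesis.
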