Addgene plasmid #111494: B8-1
Purpose: Gly-tRNA synthetase B
Depositing lab: Cheemeng Tan. Depositing organization: University of California, Davis. Publication: Synthetic microbial consortia enable rapid assembly of pure translation machinery. Villarreal F, Contreras-Llano LE, Chavez M, Ding Y, Fan J, Pan T, Tan C. Nat Chem Biol. 2018 Jan;14(1):29-35. doi: 10.1038/nchembio.2514. Epub 2017 Nov 13. PubMed 29131146.
Backbone
  Vector backbone: pET15b
  Vector type: Bacterial Expression
Growth in bacteria
  Bacterial resistance: Ampicillin, 100 μg/mL
  Growth temperature: 37°C
  Growth strain: DH5alpha
  Copy number: High Copy
Gene/Insert
  Gene/Insert name: Gly-tRNA synthetase B
  Tag / fusion protein: 6xHis (C terminal on backbone)
  Cloning method: Gibson Cloning
Terms and licenses: Academic/Nonprofit Terms; Industry Terms: Not Available to Industry
Depositor comments: Gene comes from E.coli.
How to cite: B8-1 was a gift from Cheemeng Tan (Addgene plasmid # 111494 ; http://n2t.net/addgene:111494 ; RRID:Addgene_111494)
